Addgene plasmid #138295: pSpCAS9 wt (BB)-2A-GFP targeting human TRIM21
Purpose: gRNA for CRISPR/Cas9 knockout of human TRIM21
Depositing lab: Gaudenz Danuser. Depositing organization: University of Texas Southwestern Medical Center. Publication: Mechanical regulation of glycolysis via cytoskeleton architecture. Park JS, Burckhardt CJ, Lazcano R, Solis LM, Isogai T, Li L, Chen CS, Gao B, Minna JD, Bachoo R, DeBerardinis RJ, Danuser G. Nature. 2020 Feb 12. pii: 10.1038/s41586-020-1998-1. doi: 10.1038/s41586-020-1998-1. PubMed 32051585.
Backbone
  Vector backbone: pSpCas9 wt (pSpCAS9(BB)-2A-GFP)
  Backbone manufacturer: Feng Zhang (Addgene plasmid # 48138)
  Backbone size w/o insert (bp): 9300
  Vector type: CRISPR
Growth in bacteria
  Bacterial resistance: Ampicillin, 100 μg/mL
  Growth temperature: 37°C
  Growth strain: DH5alpha
  Copy number: Unknown
Gene/Insert
  Gene/Insert name: gRNA TRIM21 (alt name: E3 ubiquitin-protein ligase TRIM21)
  gRNA/shRNA sequence: GAAACACCGTGACCACGCCA
  Species: H. sapiens (human)
  Insert size (bp): 20
  Entrez Gene: TRIM21 (a.k.a. RNF81, RO52, Ro/SSA, SSA, SSA1)
  Promoter: U6
  Cloning method: Restriction Enzyme; 5′ cloning site BbsI (unknown if destroyed); 3′ cloning site BbsI (unknown if destroyed)
  Sequencing primers: 5′ U6 promoter forward: GACTATCATATGCTTACCGT
Terms and licenses: Academic/Nonprofit Terms; Industry Terms: Not Available to Industry
How to cite: pSpCAS9 wt (BB)-2A-GFP targeting human TRIM21 was a gift from Gaudenz Danuser (Addgene plasmid # 138295 ; http://n2t.net/addgene:138295 ; RRID:Addgene_138295)
