[The description below was written by a language model from this plasmid's Addgene catalogue record and pLannotate feature annotations shown in this document.]
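Description:
pSpCAS9 wt (BB)-2A-GFP targeting human TRIM21 is an all-in-one CRISPR/Cas9 plasmid for mammalian cell transfection, built on the pSpCas9(BB)-2A-GFP backbone and carrying a 20-nt guide directed against human TRIM21, the E3 ubiquitin-protein ligase also known as RO52 or SSA1. The guide was inserted at the backbone's BbsI cloning sites, placing it between the human U6 RNA polymerase III promoter and the Streptococcus pyogenes gRNA scaffold so that a complete single guide RNA is transcribed. The annotation also detects a second, partial scaffold fragment just downstream of the full one. The sequenced plasmid is about 9.3 kb. It is propagated in E. coli through a high-copy ColE1/pUC-type origin with ampicillin selection (β-lactamase under its own promoter). An f1 phage origin and a single annotated AAV2 ITR are also present as backbone remnants; with only one ITR annotated, the record does not indicate use as an AAV packaging vector.

The second expression unit is driven by a composite RNA polymerase II promoter made of the CMV enhancer, the chicken β-actin promoter and a hybrid CBA/MVM intron. It encodes wild-type S. pyogenes Cas9 (annotated by the software as adjoining N- and C-terminal portions that together form the full coding sequence), followed by a nucleoplasmin bipartite nuclear localization signal. EGFP lies downstream and, according to the construct name, is linked through a 2A self-cleaving peptide, so that nuclease and reporter are made from one transcript, which ends at a bovine growth hormone polyadenylation signal. Green fluorescence therefore marks transfected, Cas9-expressing cells and allows their enrichment by sorting. The stated purpose is CRISPR/Cas9 knockout of human TRIM21.
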