Features (pLannotate 1.2.2; 19 found; start..end, strand, type, name):
    220..447     +  intron         hybrid intron: hybrid between chicken β-actin (CBA) and minute virus of mice (MMV) introns (Gray et al., 2011)
    585..2186    +  CDS            Cas9(N): N-terminal portion of Streptococcus pyogenes Cas9 (Zetsche et al., 2015)
   2187..4685    +  CDS            Cas9(C): C-terminal portion of Streptococcus pyogenes Cas9 (Zetsche et al., 2015)
   4686..4733    +  CDS            nucleoplasmin NLS: bipartite nuclear localization signal from nucleoplasmin
   4803..5516    +  CDS            EGFP: EGFP is a basic (constitutively fluorescent) green fluorescent protein published in 1996, derived from Aequorea victoria. It is reported to be a rapidly-maturing weak dimer with moderate acid sensitivity.
   5550..5661    +  polyA_signal   bGH poly(A) signal: bovine growth hormone polyadenylation signal
   5766..5906    +  repeat_region  AAV2 ITR: inverted terminal repeat of adeno-associated virus serotype 2 inverted
   5911..5962    -  misc_feature   bom (fragment): basis of mobility region from pBR322
   5981..6436    +  rep_origin     f1 ori (sequence partly withheld): f1 bacteriophage origin of replication; arrow indicates direction of (+) strand synthesis
   6437..6486    -  misc_feature   bom (fragment): basis of mobility region from pBR322
   6588..6623    -  CDS            rop (fragment): Rop protein, which maintains plasmids at low copy number; rop
   6718..6822    +  promoter       AmpR promoter: bla
   6823..7683    +  CDS            AmpR: β-lactamase; bla; confers resistance to ampicillin, carbenicillin, and related antibiotics
   7854..8442    +  rep_origin     ori: high-copy-number ColE1/pMB1/pBR322/pUC origin of replication
   8504..8744    +  promoter       U6 promoter: RNA polymerase III promoter for human U6 snRNA
   8773..8848    +  misc_RNA       gRNA scaffold: guide RNA scaffold for the Streptococcus pyogenes CRISPR/Cas9 system
   8855..8898    +  misc_RNA       gRNA scaffold (fragment): guide RNA scaffold for the Streptococcus pyogenes CRISPR/Cas9 system
   8945..9230    +  enhancer       CMV enhancer: human cytomegalovirus immediate early enhancer; contains an 18-bp deletion relative to the standard CMV enhancer
   9232..219     +  promoter       chicken β-actin promoter (across the origin): No description available
>Addgene plasmid #138295 | pSpCAS9 wt (BB)-2A-GFP targeting human TRIM21 | addgene full sequence | sequence record 274351 | Addgene NGS Result
AATTTTGTATTTATTTATTTTTTAATTATTTTGTGCAGCGATGGGGGCGGGGGGGGGGGGGGGCGCGCGC
CRGGCGGGGCGGGGCGGGGCGAGGGGCGGGGCGGGGCGAGGCGGAGAGGTGCGGCGGCAGCCAATCAGAG
CGGCGCGCTCCGAAAGTTTCCTTTTATGGCGAGGCGGCGGCGGCGGCGGCCCTATAAAAAGCGAAGCGCG
CGGCGGGCGGGAGTCGCTGCGCGCTGCCTTCGCCCCGTGCCCCGCTCCGCCGCCGCCTCGCGCCGCCCGC
CCCGGCTCTGACTGACCGCGTTACTCCCACAGGTGAGCGGGCGGGACGGCCCTTCTCCTCCGGGCTGTAA
TTAGCTGAGCAAGAGGTAAGGGTTTAAGGGATGGTTGGTTGGTGGGGTATTAATGTTTAATTACCTGGAG
CACCTGCCTGAAATCACTTTTTTTCAGGTTGGACCGGTGCCACCATGGACTATAAGGACCACGACGGAGA
CTACAAGGATCATGATATTGATTACAAAGACGATGACGATAAGATGGCCCCAAAGAAGAAGCGGAAGGTC
GGTATCCACGGAGTCCCAGCAGCCGACAAGAAGTACAGCATCGGCCTGGACATCGGCACCAACTCTGTGG
GCTGGGCCGTGATCACCGACGAGTACAAGGTGCCCAGCAAGAAATTCAAGGTGCTGGGCAACACCGACCG
GCACAGCATCAAGAAGAACCTGATCGGAGCCCTGCTGTTCGACAGCGGCGAAACAGCCGAGGCCACCCGG
CTGAAGAGAACCGCCAGAAGAAGATACACCAGACGGAAGAACCGGATCTGCTATCTGCAAGAGATCTTCA
GCAACGAGATGGCCAAGGTGGACGACAGCTTCTTCCACAGACTGGAAGAGTCCTTCCTGGTGGAAGAGGA
TAAGAAGCACGAGCGGCACCCCATCTTCGGCAACATCGTGGACGAGGTGGCCTACCACGAGAAGTACCCC
ACCATCTACCACCTGAGAAAGAAACTGGTGGACAGCACCGACAAGGCCGACCTGCGGCTGATCTATCTGG
CCCTGGCCCACATGATCAAGTTCCGGGGCCACTTCCTGATCGAGGGCGACCTGAACCCCGACAACAGCGA
CGTGGACAAGCTGTTCATCCAGCTGGTGCAGACCTACAACCAGCTGTTCGAGGAAAACCCCATCAACGCC
AGCGGCGTGGACGCCAAGGCCATCCTGTCTGCCAGACTGAGCAAGAGCAGACGGCTGGAAAATCTGATCG
CCCAGCTGCCCGGCGAGAAGAAGAATGGCCTGTTCGGAAACCTGATTGCCCTGAGCCTGGGCCTGACCCC
CAACTTCAAGAGCAACTTCGACCTGGCCGAGGATGCCAAACTGCAGCTGAGCAAGGACACCTACGACGAC
GACCTGGACAACCTGCTGGCCCAGATCGGCGACCAGTACGCCGACCTGTTTCTGGCCGCCAAGAACCTGT
CCGACGCCATCCTGCTGAGCGACATCCTGAGAGTGAACACCGAGATCACCAAGGCCCCCCTGAGCGCCTC
TATGATCAAGAGATACGACGAGCACCACCAGGACCTGACCCTGCTGAAAGCTCTCGTGCGGCAGCAGCTG
CCTGAGAAGTACAAAGAGATTTTCTTCGACCAGAGCAAGAACGGCTACGCCGGCTACATTGACGGCGGAG
CCAGCCAGGAAGAGTTCTACAAGTTCATCAAGCCCATCCTGGAAAAGATGGACGGCACCGAGGAACTGCT
CGTGAAGCTGAACAGAGAGGACCTGCTGCGGAAGCAGCGGACCTTCGACAACGGCAGCATCCCCCACCAG
ATCCACCTGGGAGAGCTGCACGCCATTCTGCGGCGGCAGGAAGATTTTTACCCATTCCTGAAGGACAACC
GGGAAAAGATCGAGAAGATCCTGACCTTCCGCATCCCCTACTACGTGGGCCCTCTGGCCAGGGGAAACAG
CAGATTCGCCTGGATGACCAGAAAGAGCGAGGAAACCATCACCCCCTGGAACTTCGAGGAAGTGGTGGAC
AAGGGCGCTTCCGCCCAGAGCTTCATCGAGCGGATGACCAACTTCGATAAGAACCTGCCCAACGAGAAGG
TGCTGCCCAAGCACAGCCTGCTGTACGAGTACTTCACCGTGTATAACGAGCTGACCAAAGTGAAATACGT
GACCGAGGGAATGAGAAAGCCCGCCTTCCTGAGCGGCGAGCAGAAAAAGGCCATCGTGGACCTGCTGTTC
AAGACCAACCGGAAAGTGACCGTGAAGCAGCTGAAAGAGGACTACTTCAAGAAAATCGAGTGCTTCGACT
CCGTGGAAATCTCCGGCGTGGAAGATCGGTTCAACGCCTCCCTGGGCACATACCACGATCTGCTGAAAAT
TATCAAGGACAAGGACTTCCTGGACAATGAGGAAAACGAGGACATTCTGGAAGATATCGTGCTGACCCTG
ACACTGTTTGAGGACAGAGAGATGATCGAGGAACGGCTGAAAACCTATGCCCACCTGTTCGACGACAAAG
TGATGAAGCAGCTGAAGCGGCGGAGATACACCGGCTGGGGCAGGCTGAGCCGGAAGCTGATCAACGGCAT
CCGGGACAAGCAGTCCGGCAAGACAATCCTGGATTTCCTGAAGTCCGACGGCTTCGCCAACAGAAACTTC
ATGCAGCTGATCCACGACGACAGCCTGACCTTTAAAGAGGACATCCAGAAAGCCCAGGTGTCCGGCCAGG
GCGATAGCCTGCACGAGCACATTGCCAATCTGGCCGGCAGCCCCGCCATTAAGAAGGGCATCCTGCAGAC
AGTGAAGGTGGTGGACGAGCTCGTGAAAGTGATGGGCCGGCACAAGCCCGAGAACATCGTGATCGAAATG
GCCAGAGAGAACCAGACCACCCAGAAGGGACAGAAGAACAGCCGCGAGAGAATGAAGCGGATCGAAGAGG
GCATCAAAGAGCTGGGCAGCCAGATCCTGAAAGAACACCCCGTGGAAAACACCCAGCTGCAGAACGAGAA
GCTGTACCTGTACTACCTGCAGAATGGGCGGGATATGTACGTGGACCAGGAACTGGACATCAACCGGCTG
TCCGACTACGATGTGGACCATATCGTGCCTCAGAGCTTTCTGAAGGACGACTCCATCGACAACAAGGTGC
TGACCAGAAGCGACAAGAACCGGGGCAAGAGCGACAACGTGCCCTCCGAAGAGGTCGTGAAGAAGATGAA
GAACTACTGGCGGCAGCTGCTGAACGCCAAGCTGATTACCCAGAGAAAGTTCGACAATCTGACCAAGGCC
GAGAGAGGCGGCCTGAGCGAACTGGATAAGGCCGGCTTCATCAAGAGACAGCTGGTGGAAACCCGGCAGA
TCACAAAGCACGTGGCACAGATCCTGGACTCCCGGATGAACACTAAGTACGACGAGAATGACAAGCTGAT
CCGGGAAGTGAAAGTGATCACCCTGAAGTCCAAGCTGGTGTCCGATTTCCGGAAGGATTTCCAGTTTTAC
AAAGTGCGCGAGATCAACAACTACCACCACGCCCACGACGCCTACCTGAACGCCGTCGTGGGAACCGCCC
TGATCAAAAAGTACCCTAAGCTGGAAAGCGAGTTCGTGTACGGCGACTACAAGGTGTACGACGTGCGGAA
GATGATCGCCAAGAGCGAGCAGGAAATCGGCAAGGCTACCGCCAAGTACTTCTTCTACAGCAACATCATG
AACTTTTTCAAGACCGAGATTACCCTGGCCAACGGCGAGATCCGGAAGCGGCCTCTGATCGAGACAAACG
GCGAAACCGGGGAGATCGTGTGGGATAAGGGCCGGGATTTTGCCACCGTGCGGAAAGTGCTGAGCATGCC
CCAAGTGAATATCGTGAAAAAGACCGAGGTGCAGACAGGCGGCTTCAGCAAAGAGTCTATCCTGCCCAAG
AGGAACAGCGATAAGCTGATCGCCAGAAAGAAGGACTGGGACCCTAAGAAGTACGGCGGCTTCGACAGCC
CCACCGTGGCCTATTCTGTGCTGGTGGTGGCCAAAGTGGAAAAGGGCAAGTCCAAGAAACTGAAGAGTGT
GAAAGAGCTGCTGGGGATCACCATCATGGAAAGAAGCAGCTTCGAGAAGAATCCCATCGACTTTCTGGAA
GCCAAGGGCTACAAAGAAGTGAAAAAGGACCTGATCATCAAGCTGCCTAAGTACTCCCTGTTCGAGCTGG
AAAACGGCCGGAAGAGAATGCTGGCCTCTGCCGGCGAACTGCAGAAGGGAAACGAACTGGCCCTGCCCTC
CAAATATGTGAACTTCCTGTACCTGGCCAGCCACTATGAGAAGCTGAAGGGCTCCCCCGAGGATAATGAG
CAGAAACAGCTGTTTGTGGAACAGCACAAGCACTACCTGGACGAGATCATCGAGCAGATCAGCGAGTTCT
CCAAGAGAGTGATCCTGGCCGACGCTAATCTGGACAAAGTGCTGTCCGCCTACAACAAGCACCGGGATAA
GCCCATCAGAGAGCAGGCCGAGAATATCATCCACCTGTTTACCCTGACCAATCTGGGAGCCCCTGCCGCC
TTCAAGTACTTTGACACCACCATCGACCGGAAGAGGTACACCAGCACCAAAGAGGTGCTGGACGCCACCC
TGATCCACCAGAGCATCACCGGCCTGTACGAGACACGGATCGACCTGTCTCAGCTGGGAGGCGACAAAAG
GCCGGCGGCCACGAAAAAGGCCGGCCAGGCAAAAAAGAAAAAGGAATTCGGCAGTGGAGAGGGCAGAGGA
AGTCTGCTAACATGCGGTGACGTCGAGGAGAATCCTGGCCCAGTGAGCAAGGGCGAGGAGCTGTTCACCG
GGGTGGTGCCCATCCTGGTCGAGCTGGACGGCGACGTAAACGGCCACAAGTTCAGCGTGTCCGGCGAGGG
CGAGGGCGATGCCACCTACGGCAAGCTGACCCTGAAGTTCATCTGCACCACCGGCAAGCTGCCCGTGCCC
TGGCCCACCCTCGTGACCACCCTGACCTACGGCGTGCAGTGCTTCAGCCGCTACCCCGACCACATGAAGC
AGCACGACTTCTTCAAGTCCGCCATGCCCGAAGGCTACGTCCAGGAGCGCACCATCTTCTTCAAGGACGA
CGGCAACTACAAGACCCGCGCCGAGGTGAAGTTCGAGGGCGACACCCTGGTGAACCGCATCGAGCTGAAG
GGCATCGACTTCAAGGAGGACGGCAACATCCTGGGGCACAAGCTGGAGTACAACTACAACAGCCACAACG
TCTATATCATGGCCGACAAGCAGAAGAACGGCATCAAGGTGAACTTCAAGATCCGCCACAACATCGAGGA
CGGCAGCGTGCAGCTCGCCGACCACTACCAGCAGAACACCCCCATCGGCGACGGCCCCGTGCTGCTGCCC
GACAACCACTACCTGAGCACCCAGTCCGCCCTGAGCAAAGACCCCAACGAGAAGCGCGATCACATGGTCC
TGCTGGAGTTCGTGACCGCCGCCGGGATCACTCTCGGCATGGACGAGCTGTACAAGGAATTCTAACTAGA
GCTCGCTGATCAGCCTCGACTGTGCCTTCTAGTTGCCAGCCATCTGTTGTTTGCCCCTCCCCCGTGCCTT
CCTTGACCCTGGAAGGTGCCACTCCCACTGTCCTTTCCTAATAAAATGAGGAAATTGCATCGCATTGTCT
GAGTAGGTGTCATTCTATTCTGGGGGGTGGGGTGGGGCAGGACAGCAAGGGGGAGGATTGGGAAGAGAAT
AGCAGGCATGCTGGGGAGCGGCCGCAGGAACCCCTAGTGATGGAGTTGGCCACTCCCTCTCTGCGCGCTC
GCTCGCTCACTGAGGCCGGGCGACCAAAGGTCGCCCGACGCCCGGGCTTTGCCCGGGCGGCCTCAGTGAG
CGAGCGAGCGCGCAGCTGCCTGCAGGGGCGCCTGATGCGGTATTTTCTCCTTACGCATCTGTGCGGTATT
TCACACCGCATA
[95 nt withheld, positions 5963-6057]
T
[46 nt withheld, positions 6059-6104]
C
[141 nt withheld, positions 6106-6246]
CCTTTGACGTTGGAGTCCACGTTCTTT
[37 nt withheld, positions 6274-6310]
ACTCTATCTCGGGCTATTCTTTTGATTTATAAGGGATTTTGCCGATTTCGGTCTATTGGTTAAAAAATGA
GCTGATTTAACAAAAATTTAACGCGAATTTTAACAAAATATTAACGTTTACAATTTTATGGTGCACTCTC
AGTACAATCTGCTCTGATGCCGCATAGTTAAGCCAGCCCCGACACCCGCCAACACCCGCTGACGCGCCCT
GACGGGCTTGTCTGCTCCCGGCATCCGCTTACAGACAAGCTGTGACCGTCTCCGGGAGCTGCATGTGTCA
GAGGTTTTCACCGTCATCACCGAAACGCGCGAGACGAAAGGGCCTCGTGATACGCCTATTTTTATAGGTT
AATGTCATGATAATAATGGTTTCTTAGACGTCAGGTGGCACTTTTCGGGGAAATGTGCGCGGAACCCCTA
TTTGTTTATTTTTCTAAATACATTCAAATATGTATCCGCTCATGAGACAATAACCCTGATAAATGCTTCA
ATAATATTGAAAAAGGAAGAGTATGAGTATTCAACATTTCCGTGTCGCCCTTATTCCCTTTTTTGCGGCA
TTTTGCCTTCCTGTTTTTGCTCACCCAGAAACGCTGGTGAAAGTAAAAGATGCTGAAGATCAGTTGGGTG
CACGAGTGGGTTACATCGAACTGGATCTCAACAGCGGTAAGATCCTTGAGAGTTTTCGCCCCGAAGAACG
TTTTCCAATGATGAGCACTTTTAAAGTTCTGCTATGTGGCGCGGTATTATCCCGTATTGACGCCGGGCAA
GAGCAACTCGGTCGCCGCATACACTATTCTCAGAATGACTTGGTTGAGTACTCACCAGTCACAGAAAAGC
ATCTTACGGATGGCATGACAGTAAGAGAATTATGCAGTGCTGCCATAACCATGAGTGATAACACTGCGGC
CAACTTACTTCTGACAACGATCGGAGGACCGAAGGAGCTAACCGCTTTTTTGCACAACATGGGGGATCAT
GTAACTCGCCTTGATCGTTGGGAACCGGAGCTGAATGAAGCCATACCAAACGACGAGCGTGACACCACGA
TGCCTGTAGCAATGGCAACAACGTTGCGCAAACTATTAACTGGCGAACTACTTACTCTAGCTTCCCGGCA
ACAATTAATAGACTGGATGGAGGCGGATAAAGTTGCAGGACCACTTCTGCGCTCGGCCCTTCCGGCTGGC
TGGTTTATTGCTGATAAATCTGGAGCCGGTGAGCGTGGAAGCCGCGGTATCATTGCAGCACTGGGGCCAG
ATGGTAAGCCCTCCCGTATCGTAGTTATCTACACGACGGGGAGTCAGGCAACTATGGATGAACGAAATAG
ACAGATCGCTGAGATAGGTGCCTCACTGATTAAGCATTGGTAACTGTCAGACCAAGTTTACTCATATATA
CTTTAGATTGATTTAAAACTTCATTTTTAATTTAAAAGGATCTAGGTGAAGATCCTTTTTGATAATCTCA
TGACCAAAATCCCTTAACGTGAGTTTTCGTTCCACTGAGCGTCAGACCCCGTAGAAAAGATCAAAGGATC
TTCTTGAGATCCTTTTTTTCTGCGCGTAATCTGCTGCTTGCAAACAAAAAAACCACCGCTACCAGCGGTG
GTTTGTTTGCCGGATCAAGAGCTACCAACTCTTTTTCCGAAGGTAACTGGCTTCAGCAGAGCGCAGATAC
CAAATACTGTTCTTCTAGTGTAGCCGTAGTTAGGCCACCACTTCAAGAACTCTGTAGCACCGCCTACATA
CCTCGCTCTGCTAATCCTGTTACCAGTGGCTGCTGCCAGTGGCGATAAGTCGTGTCTTACCGGGTTGGAC
TCAAGACGATAGTTACCGGATAAGGCGCAGCGGTCGGGCTGAACGGGGGGTTCGTGCACACAGCCCAGCT
TGGAGCGAACGACCTACACCGAACTGAGATACCTACAGCGTGAGCTATGAGAAAGCGCCACGCTTCCCGA
AGGGAGAAAGGCGGACAGGTATCCGGTAAGCGGCAGGGTCGGAACAGGAGAGCGCACGAGGGAGCTTCCA
GGGGGAAACGCCTGGTATCTTTATAGTCCTGTCGGGTTTCGCCACCTCTGACTTGAGCGTCGATTTTTGT
GATGCTCGTCAGGGGGGCGGAGCCTATGGAAAAACGCCAGCAACGCGGCCTTTTTACGGTTCCTGGCCTT
TTGCTGGCCTTTTGCTCACATGTGAGGGCCTATTTCCCATGATTCCTTCATATTTGCATATACGATACAA
GGCTGTTAGAGAGATAATTGGAATTAATTTGACTGTAAACACAAAGATATTAGTACAAAATACGTGACGT
AGAAAGTAATAATTTCTTGGGTAGTTTGCAGTTTTAAAATTATGTTTTAAAATGGACTATCATATGCTTA
CCGTAACTTGAAAGTATTTCGATTTCTTGGCTTTATATATCTTGTGGAAAGGACGAAACACCGAAACACC
GTGACCACGCCAGTTTTAGAGCTAGAAATAGCAAGTTAAAATAAGGCTAGTCCGTTATCAACTTGAAAAA
GTGGCACCGAGTCGGTGCTTTTTTGTTTTAGAGCTAGAAATAGCAAGTTAAAATAAGGCTAGTCCGTTTT
TAGCGCGTGCGCCAATTCTGCAGACAAATGGCTCTAGAGGTACCCGTTACATAACTTACGGTAAATGGCC
CGCCTGGCTGACCGCCCAACGACCCCCGCCCATTGACGTCAATAGTAACGCCAATAGGGACTTTCCATTG
ACGTCAATGGGTGGAGTATTTACGGTAAACTGCCCACTTGGCAGTACATCAAGTGTATCATATGCCAAGT
ACGCCCCCTATTGACGTCAATGACGGTAAATGGCCCGCCTGGCATTGTGCCCAGTACATGACCTTATGGG
ACTTTCCTACTTGGCAGTACATCTACGTATTAGTCATCGCTATTACCATGGTCGAGGTGAGCCCCACGTT
CTGCTTCACTCTCCCCATCTCCCCCCCCTCCCCACCCCC
